>Addgene plasmid #40915 | pGEX-mTAZ-WW (86) | addgene partial sequence | sequence record 54537 | pGEX3
ACGCGCGAGGCAGATCGTCAGTCAGTCACGATGCGGCCGCTCGAGTCGACCCGGGAATTCCTAATTCAGA
GGCTGATTCATCACCTTCCTGGGGTCTTGCCATGTGGTGATTTTCTCTATGTGATTAAGGAAGTATCTCT
GGCCAGTGGCCGTGAAGGTCATCTCCCACCCGGGGGGCAACGGCAGCTCGTCGGTCACGTCATAGGACTG
CTGGCGGAGATGTGCATGCTGCTGTGCAGGGCCTCCAGCGGCTCCCGCACCGGTGCCCAGCTGCAGGGAT
GCGGGCGACGAGTGCGAGCGGACGTGCTGCGCGCCGCCAGCGGATCCACGCGGAACCAGATCCGATTTTG
GAGGATGGTCGCCACCACCAAACGTGGCTTGCCAGCCCTGCAAAGGCCATGCTATATACTTGCTGGATTT
CAAGTACTTATCAATTTGTGGGATAGCTTCAATACGTTTTTTAAAACAAACTAATTTTGGGAACGCATCC
AGGCACATTGGGTCCATGTATAAAACAACATCAAGAGCGTCATACAACATGAAGTCAGGATGGGTTACAT
GATCACCATTTAAATATGTTTTATGACATAAACGATCTTCGAACATTTTCAGCATTTCAGGTAGCTTGCT
AAGAAAATCAACTTTGAGAGTTTCAAAGTCTTTACTATATGCAATTCTCGAAACACCGTATCTAATATCC
AAAACCGCTCCTTCAAGCATTGAAATCTCTGCACGCTCTTTTGGACAACCACCCAACATGTTGTGCTTGT
CAGCTATATAACGTATGATGGCCATAGACTGTGTTAATTTAACATCACCATCA
