[The description below was written by a language model from this plasmid's Addgene catalogue record.]
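Description:
pGEX-mTAZ-WW (86) is a bacterial expression plasmid built on the pGEX-4T-2 backbone. It produces a fragment of mouse TAZ (Wwtr1, the transcriptional co-activator with PDZ-binding motif) as a glutathione S-transferase fusion in E. coli. The plasmid is maintained at high copy number and selected with ampicillin. No feature table accompanies the record, so the replication origin and other backbone elements are not itemised. Vectors of the pGEX series generally carry a pBR322-type origin and a lacI repressor gene, which keeps the promoter off until it is induced.

The insert is about 250 bp and encodes 86 residues of mouse TAZ, amino acids 79–164. This region includes both the 14-3-3 binding site and the WW domain. The depositor also describes a shorter companion fragment, residues 122–164, which covers the WW domain alone. The insert was cloned between the BamHI and EcoRI sites, both of which were preserved. This places it in frame downstream of the backbone-encoded N-terminal GST tag. Expression is driven by the hybrid Tac promoter, which is normally induced with IPTG. In the pGEX-4T series a thrombin cleavage site usually lies between GST and the insert, although the record does not mention it.

The GST moiety allows the fusion protein to be purified on glutathione resin. The record states only that the fragment was subcloned for bacterial expression. A recombinant domain protein of this kind suits pull-down and in vitro binding assays, which fits the associated study of TAZ regulation through its interactions with 14-3-3 and PDZ domain proteins.
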