Addgene plasmid #40915: pGEX-mTAZ-WW (86)
Depositing lab: Michael Yaffe. Depositing organization: Massachusetts Institute of Technology. Publication: TAZ: a novel transcriptional co-activator regulated by interactions with 14-3-3 and PDZ domain proteins. Kanai F, Marignani PA, Sarbassova D, Yagi R, Hall RA, Donowitz M, Hisaminato A, Fujiwara T, Ito Y, Cantley LC, Yaffe MB. EMBO J. 2000 Dec 15. 19(24):6778-91. 10.1093/emboj/19.24.6778 PubMed 11118213.
Backbone
  Vector backbone: pGEX-4T-2
  Vector type: Bacterial Expression
Growth in bacteria
  Bacterial resistance: Ampicillin, 100 μg/mL
  Growth temperature: 37°C
  Growth strain: XL1 Blue
  Copy number: High Copy
Gene/Insert
  Gene/Insert name: TAZ (alt names: WWTR1; Transcriptional co-Activator with PDZ-binding motif; WW domain containing transcription regulator 1)
  Species: M. musculus (mouse)
  Insert size (bp): 250
  Mutation: Contains mTAZ 14-3-3 binding site and WW domain (86 amino acids, 79-164)
  GenBank ID: NM_001168281.1 NM_133784.3
  Entrez Gene: Wwtr1 (a.k.a. 2310058J06Rik, 2610021I22Rik, Taz)
  Promoter: Tac
  Tag / fusion protein: GST (N terminal on backbone)
  Cloning method: Restriction Enzyme; 5′ cloning site BamHI (not destroyed); 3′ cloning site EcoRI (not destroyed)
  Sequencing primers: 5′ pGEX5; 3′ pGEX3
Terms and licenses: Academic/Nonprofit Terms; Industry Terms: Not Available to Industry
Depositor comments: Fragments coding for the mTAZ WW domain (amino acids 122-164 and 79-164) were subcloned into pGEX4T2 (Amersham Pharmacia Biotech) for bacterial expression.
How to cite: pGEX-mTAZ-WW (86) was a gift from Michael Yaffe (Addgene plasmid # 40915 ; http://n2t.net/addgene:40915 ; RRID:Addgene_40915)
